>Addgene plasmid #75207 | Mouse NCKX4-AS-short (pcDNA3.1+) | depositor full sequence | sequence record 142853 | Mouse NCKX4-AS-short (pcDNA3.1+) sequence 7299 bps
GACGGATCGGGAGATCTCCCGATCCCCTATGGTCGACTCTCAGTACAATCTGCTCTGATGCCGCATAGTT
AAGCCAGTATCTGCTCCCTGCTTGTGTGTTGGAGGTCGCTGAGTAGTGCGCGAGCAAAATTTAAGCTACA
ACAAGGCAAGGCTTGACCGACAATTGCATGAAGAATCTGCTTAGGGTTAGGCGTTTTGCGCTGCTTCGCG
ATGTACGGGCCAGATATACGCGTTGACATTGATTATTGACTAGTTATTAATAGTAATCAATTACGGGGTC
ATTAGTTCATAGCCCATATATGGAGTTCCGCGTTACATAACTTACGGTAAATGGCCCGCCTGGCTGACCG
CCCAACGACCCCCGCCCATTGACGTCAATAATGACGTATGTTCCCATAGTAACGCCAATAGGGACTTTCC
ATTGACGTCAATGGGTGGACTATTTACGGTAAACTGCCCACTTGGCAGTACATCAAGTGTATCATATGCC
AAGTACGCCCCCTATTGACGTCAATGACGGTAAATGGCCCGCCTGGCATTATGCCCAGTACATGACCTTA
TGGGACTTTCCTACTTGGCAGTACATCTACGTATTAGTCATCGCTATTACCATGGTGATGCGGTTTTGGC
AGTACATCAATGGGCGTGGATAGCGGTTTGACTCACGGGGATTTCCAAGTCTCCACCCCATTGACGTCAA
TGGGAGTTTGTTTTGGCACCAAAATCAACGGGACTTTCCAAAATGTCGTAACAACTCCGCCCCATTGACG
CAAATGGGCGGTAGGCGTGTACGGTGGGAGGTCTATATAAGCAGAGCTCTCTGGCTAACTAGAGAACCCA
CTGCTTACTGGCTTATCGAAATTAATACGACTCACTATAGGGAGACCCAAGCTGGCTAGCGTTTAAACTT
AAGCTTGGTACCTTGAAGCTCGGGATCTTCTTCCAGGGGCGCGGGGCGTACGGAGATGGCTCTCCGTGGA
CTCATCCGGCAGAGCAAAGTTCGCCGGAGGCGAGAGATGCTGCCGCAGCAAGTTGGCTTCGTGTGCGCTG
TGCTGGCCCTGGTGTGCTGTGCCTCCGGCCTCTTTGGAAGCTTGGGCCACAAAACAGCTTCTGCTGGCAA
ACATGTTCTGCTGGACACGTGGCGAAATAGAAAATTGATGGCACCAATCAATGGGACTCCGCTGGCTAAG
AACTGCACAGATCCTGCGATTCACGAGTTCCCCACAGACCTGTTCTCCAACAAAGAACGACAGCACGGCG
CTGTCCTGCTACACATCCTTGGTGCTCTCTATATGTTCTATGCCCTGGCCATCGTGTGCGATGACTTCTT
TGTTCCATCCCTAGAGAAGATCTGTGAGAAACTTCATCTGAGTGAAGATGTGGCAGGTGCCACCTTCATG
GCTGCAGGAAGCTCGACACCAGAGCTGTTTGCTTCTGTCATTGGTGTGTTCATCACCCACGGAGATGTCG
GTGTAGGAACGATTGTGGGCTCTGCTGTGTTCAACATCCTATGTATCATTGGAGTGTGTGGACTCTTTGC
TGGACAGGTGGTGCGGTTGACGTGGTGGGCTGTGTGCCGTGACTCTGTGTACTACACGCTCTCTGTCATT
GTGCTCATTGCGTTCATATACGATGAGGAAATTGTGTGGTGGGAAGGCCTGGTGCTCATCATCCTGTACG
TGTTTTATATTCTTATCATGAAGTACAATATGAAGATGCAGACATTTTTCACAACCAAACAAAAGAGCAT
TGCAAATGGTAACCCGGTCAGCAACGAGCTGGAAGATGTGAAGGAGAAACCTCCCTATGGCAAAACCCCC
GTGGTTATGGTGGATGAGATTCTCAGCTCTAGCCCTCCCAAGTTCACCTTCCCTGAGGCTGGCCTGCGCA
TCATGATCACCAACAAGTTTGGGCCCAGGACTCGACTACGGATGGCCAGCAGGATCATAATTAATGAACG
ACAGAGGTTGATCAACTCAGCCAATGGTGTTAACAGCAAGCCACTGCAAAACGGGAGACATGAGAACATG
GAGAATGGAAATGTTCCTGTGGAGAACCCTGAAGACCCACAGCAAGGCCAGGAGCAGCAGCCGCCACCAC
AGCCACCACCCCCAGAGCCAGAGTCAGTAGAGACAGTCTTCCTGTCACCCTTCTCAATGCCTGAGGCAAA
AGGCGACAAGGCTAAGTGGGTGTTCACGTGGCCCCTCATCTTCCTCCTGTGTGTCACCATCCCCAACTGC
AGCAAGCCCCGCTGGGAGAAGTTCTTCATGGTCACCTTCATCACGGCCACTCTGTGGATTGCCGTGTTCT
CCTACCTCATGGTGTGGCTGGTGACTATTATTGGATACACACTTGGGATCCCCGATGTCATCATGGGCAT
CACCTTCCTGGCGGCAGGCACAAGTGTTCCAGACTGCATGGCAAGCTTAATTGTGGCAAGACAAGGTCTT
GGAGACATGGCAGTCTCTAACACCATCGGAAGCAACGTGTTTGATATCCTGGTGGGGCTTGGCATCCCGT
GGGGCCTGCAGACCATGGTTATTAATTATGGATCCACAGTGAAGATCAACAGCCGGGGTCTGGTCTATTC
CGTGGTGCTGCTGCTGGGCTCTGTCGCTCTCACTGTCCTTGGTATTCACCTCAACAAATGGCGCCTGGAC
CGGAAACTGGGCATCTACGTGCTGGTCCTCTATGCTGTCTTCCTGTGCTTCTCCATAATGATAGAGTTTA
ATGTCTTTACCTTCGTCAACTTGCCCATGTGCAGAGAAGACGACTAAAGCTGAACCATTGCCCAGGAAAC
TGCTGTTGCCACCGAGATGAATTCTGCAGATATCCAGCACAGTGGCGGCCGCTCGAGTCTAGAGGGCCCG
TTTAAACCCGCTGATCAGCCTCGACTGTGCCTTCTAGTTGCCAGCCATCTGTTGTTTGCCCCTCCCCCGT
GCCTTCCTTGACCCTGGAAGGTGCCACTCCCACTGTCCTTTCCTAATAAAATGAGGAAATTGCATCGCAT
TGTCTGAGTAGGTGTCATTCTATTCTGGGGGGTGGGGTGGGGCAGGACAGCAAGGGGGAGGATTGGGAAG
ACAATAGCAGGCATGCTGGGGATGCGGTGGGCTCTATGGCTTCTGAGGCGGAAAGAACCAGCTGGGGCTC
TAGGGGGTATCCCC
[124 nt withheld, positions 3165-3288]
C
[32 nt withheld, positions 3290-3321]
CA
[57 nt withheld, positions 3324-3380]
A
[49 nt withheld, positions 3382-3430]
CCTTTGACGTTGGAGTCCACGTTCTTT
[37 nt withheld, positions 3458-3494]
ACCCTATCTCGGTCTATTCTTTTGATTTATAAGGGATTTTGGGGATTTCGGCCTATTGGTTAAAAAATGA
GCTGATTTAACAAAAATTTAACGCGAATTAATTCTGTGGAATGTGTGTCAGTTAGGGTGTGGAAAGTCCC
CAGGCTCCCCAGGCAGGCAGAAGTATGCAAAGCATGCATCTCAATTAGTCAGCAACCAGGTGTGGAAAGT
CCCCAGGCTCCCCAGCAGGCAGAAGTATGCAAAGCATGCATCTCAATTAGTCAGCAACCATAGTCCCGCC
CCTAACTCCGCCCATCCCGCCCCTAACTCCGCCCAGTTCCGCCCATTCTCCGCCCCATGGCTGACTAATT
TTTTTTATTTATGCAGAGGCCGAGGCCGCCTCTGCCTCTGAGCTATTCCAGAAGTAGTGAGGAGGCTTTT
TTGGAGGCCTAGGCTTTTGCAAAAAGCTCCCGGGAGCTTGTATATCCATTTTCGGATCTGATCAAGAGAC
AGGATGAGGATCGTTTCGCATGATTGAACAAGATGGATTGCACGCAGGTTCTCCGGCCGCTTGGGTGGAG
AGGCTATTCGGCTATGACTGGGCACAACAGACAATCGGCTGCTCTGATGCCGCCGTGTTCCGGCTGTCAG
CGCAGGGGCGCCCGGTTCTTTTTGTCAAGACCGACCTGTCCGGTGCCCTGAATGAACTGCAGGACGAGGC
AGCGCGGCTATCGTGGCTGGCCACGACGGGCGTTCCTTGCGCAGCTGTGCTCGACGTTGTCACTGAAGCG
GGAAGGGACTGGCTGCTATTGGGCGAAGTGCCGGGGCAGGATCTCCTGTCATCTCACCTTGCTCCTGCCG
AGAAAGTATCCATCATGGCTGATGCAATGCGGCGGCTGCATACGCTTGATCCGGCTACCTGCCCATTCGA
CCACCAAGCGAAACATCGCATCGAGCGAGCACGTACTCGGATGGAAGCCGGTCTTGTCGATCAGGATGAT
CTGGACGAAGAGCATCAGGGGCTCGCGCCAGCCGAACTGTTCGCCAGGCTCAAGGCGCGCATGCCCGACG
GCGAGGATCTCGTCGTGACCCATGGCGATGCCTGCTTGCCGAATATCATGGTGGAAAATGGCCGCTTTTC
TGGATTCATCGACTGTGGCCGGCTGGGTGTGGCGGACCGCTATCAGGACATAGCGTTGGCTACCCGTGAT
ATTGCTGAAGAGCTTGGCGGCGAATGGGCTGACCGCTTCCTCGTGCTTTACGGTATCGCCGCTCCCGATT
CGCAGCGCATCGCCTTCTATCGCCTTCTTGACGAGTTCTTCTGAGCGGGACTCTGGGGTTCGAAATGACC
GACCAAGCGACGCCCAACCTGCCATCACGAGATTTCGATTCCACCGCCGCCTTCTATGAAAGGTTGGGCT
TCGGAATCGTTTTCCGGGACGCCGGCTGGATGATCCTCCAGCGCGGGGATCTCATGCTGGAGTTCTTCGC
CCACCCCAACTTGTTTATTGCAGCTTATAATGGTTACAAATAAAGCAATAGCATCACAAATTTCACAAAT
AAAGCATTTTTTTCACTGCATTCTAGTTGTGGTTTGTCCAAACTCATCAATGTATCTTATCATGTCTGTA
TACCGTCGACCTCTAGCTAGAGCTTGGCGTAATCATGGTCATAGCTGTTTCCTGTGTGAAATTGTTATCC
GCTCACAATTCCACACAACATACGAGCCGGAAGCATAAAGTGTAAAGCCTGGGGTGCCTAATGAGTGAGC
TAACTCACATTAATTGCGTTGCGCTCACTGCCCGCTTTCCAGTCGGGAAACCTGTCGTGCCAGCTGCATT
AATGAATCGGCCAACGCGCGGGGAGAGGCGGTTTGCGTATTGGGCGCTCTTCCGCTTCCTCGCTCACTGA
CTCGCTGCGCTCGGTCGTTCGGCTGCGGCGAGCGGTATCAGCTCACTCAAAGGCGGTAATACGGTTATCC
ACAGAATCAGGGGATAACGCAGGAAAGAACATGTGAGCAAAAGGCCAGCAAAAGGCCAGGAACCGTAAAA
AGGCCGCGTTGCTGGCGTTTTTCCATAGGCTCCGCCCCCCTGACGAGCATCACAAAAATCGACGCTCAAG
TCAGAGGTGGCGAAACCCGACAGGACTATAAAGATACCAGGCGTTTCCCCCTGGAAGCTCCCTCGTGCGC
TCTCCTGTTCCGACCCTGCCGCTTACCGGATACCTGTCCGCCTTTCTCCCTTCGGGAAGCGTGGCGCTTT
CTCAATGCTCACGCTGTAGGTATCTCAGTTCGGTGTAGGTCGTTCGCTCCAAGCTGGGCTGTGTGCACGA
ACCCCCCGTTCAGCCCGACCGCTGCGCCTTATCCGGTAACTATCGTCTTGAGTCCAACCCGGTAAGACAC
GACTTATCGCCACTGGCAGCAGCCACTGGTAACAGGATTAGCAGAGCGAGGTATGTAGGCGGTGCTACAG
AGTTCTTGAAGTGGTGGCCTAACTACGGCTACACTAGAAGGACAGTATTTGGTATCTGCGCTCTGCTGAA
GCCAGTTACCTTCGGAAAAAGAGTTGGTAGCTCTTGATCCGGCAAACAAACCACCGCTGGTAGCGGTGGT
TTTTTTGTTTGCAAGCAGCAGATTACGCGCAGAAAAAAAGGATCTCAAGAAGATCCTTTGATCTTTTCTA
CGGGGTCTGACGCTCAGTGGAACGAAAACTCACGTTAAGGGATTTTGGTCATGAGATTATCAAAAAGGAT
CTTCACCTAGATCCTTTTAAATTAAAAATGAAGTTTTAAATCAATCTAAAGTATATATGAGTAAACTTGG
TCTGACAGTTACCAATGCTTAATCAGTGAGGCACCTATCTCAGCGATCTGTCTATTTCGTTCATCCATAG
TTGCCTGACTCCCCGTCGTGTAGATAACTACGATACGGGAGGGCTTACCATCTGGCCCCAGTGCTGCAAT
GATACCGCGAGACCCACGCTCACCGGCTCCAGATTTATCAGCAATAAACCAGCCAGCCGGAAGGGCCGAG
CGCAGAAGTGGTCCTGCAACTTTATCCGCCTCCATCCAGTCTATTAATTGTTGCCGGGAAGCTAGAGTAA
GTAGTTCGCCAGTTAATAGTTTGCGCAACGTTGTTGCCATTGCTACAGGCATCGTGGTGTCACGCTCGTC
GTTTGGTATGGCTTCATTCAGCTCCGGTTCCCAACGATCAAGGCGAGTTACATGATCCCCCATGTTGTGC
AAAAAAGCGGTTAGCTCCTTCGGTCCTCCGATCGTTGTCAGAAGTAAGTTGGCCGCAGTGTTATCACTCA
TGGTTATGGCAGCACTGCATAATTCTCTTACTGTCATGCCATCCGTAAGATGCTTTTCTGTGACTGGTGA
GTACTCAACCAAGTCATTCTGAGAATAGTGTATGCGGCGACCGAGTTGCTCTTGCCCGGCGTCAATACGG
GATAATACCGCGCCACATAGCAGAACTTTAAAAGTGCTCATCATTGGAAAACGTTCTTCGGGGCGAAAAC
TCTCAAGGATCTTACCGCTGTTGAGATCCAGTTCGATGTAACCCACTCGTGCACCCAACTGATCTTCAGC
ATCTTTTACTTTCACCAGCGTTTCTGGGTGAGCAAAAACAGGAAGGCAAAATGCCGCAAAAAAGGGAATA
AGGGCGACACGGAAATGTTGAATACTCATACTCTTCCTTTTTCAATATTATTGAAGCATTTATCAGGGTT
ATTGTCTCATGAGCGGATACATATTTGAATGTATTTAGAAAAATAAACAAATAGGGGTTCCGCGCACATT
TCCCCGAAAAGTGCCACCTGACGTC
Features (pLannotate 1.2.2; 20 found; start..end, strand, type, name):
     36..80      -  misc_feature   bom (fragment): basis of mobility region from pBR322
    235..614     +  enhancer       CMV enhancer: human cytomegalovirus immediate early enhancer
    615..818     +  promoter       CMV promoter: human cytomegalovirus (CMV) immediate early promoter
    814..847     +  LTR            5' LTR (truncated) (fragment): truncated 5' long terminal repeat (LTR) from HIV-1
    863..881     +  promoter       T7 promoter: promoter for bacteriophage T7 RNA polymerase
    966..2774    +  CDS            Slc24a4: NCKX4_MOUSE - Also known as Nckx4 From Mus musculus (Mouse).
   2895..3119    +  polyA_signal   bGH poly(A) signal: bovine growth hormone polyadenylation signal
   3123..3144    +  promoter       SV40 promoter (fragment): SV40 enhancer and early promoter
   3165..3593    +  rep_origin     f1 ori (sequence partly withheld): f1 bacteriophage origin of replication; arrow indicates direction of (+) strand synthesis
   3607..3937    +  promoter       SV40 promoter: SV40 enhancer and early promoter
   4004..4795    +  CDS            neo: KKA2_KLEPN - Also known as kan, nptII. Experimental evidence at protein level: Swiss-Prot protein existence level 1. Resistance to kanamycin, neomycin, paromomycin, ribostamycin, butirosin and gentamicin B. From Klebsiella pneumoniae.
   4819..4977    +  CDS            ble (fragment): BLE_KLEPN - Experimental evidence at protein level: Swiss-Prot protein existence level 1. Binding protein with a strong affinity to the bleomycin family of antibiotics. Binds to CL990; an antimitotic-antibiotic compound. From Klebsiella pneumoniae.
   4972..5093    +  polyA_signal   SV40 poly(A) signal: SV40 polyadenylation signal
   5166..5182    -  protein_bind   lac operator: The lac repressor binds to the lac operator to inhibit transcription in E. coli. This inhibition can be relieved by adding lactose or isopropyl-β-D-thiogalactopyranoside (IPTG). lac repressor encoded by lacI
   5190..5220    -  promoter       lac promoter: promoter for the E. coli lac operon
   5235..5256    -  protein_bind   CAP binding site: CAP binding activates transcription in the presence of cAMP. E. coli catabolite activator protein
   5269..5361    -  CDS            lacI (fragment): lac repressor; lacI; The lac repressor binds to the lac operator to inhibit transcription in E. coli. This inhibition can be relieved by adding lactose or isopropyl-β-D-thiogalactopyranoside (IPTG).
   5544..6132    -  rep_origin     ori: high-copy-number ColE1/pMB1/pBR322/pUC origin of replication
   6303..7163    -  CDS            AmpR: β-lactamase; bla; confers resistance to ampicillin, carbenicillin, and related antibiotics
   7164..7268    -  promoter       AmpR promoter: bla
