[The description below was written by a language model from this plasmid's Addgene catalogue record and pLannotate feature annotations shown in this document.]
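Description:
Mouse NCKX4-AS-short (pcDNA3.1+) is a mammalian expression plasmid of about 7.3 kb built on the pcDNA3.1+ backbone and carrying the mouse Slc24a4 cDNA, which encodes NCKX4, a member of the potassium-dependent sodium-calcium exchanger family. The insert is a splice variant in which the alternatively spliced exon is absent, as reflected in the "AS-" designation. The record does not explain what "short" refers to, and the cloning method is listed as unknown. No epitope tags or reporter fusions are annotated on the coding sequence.

Expression is driven by the human cytomegalovirus immediate early enhancer and promoter, giving strong constitutive transcription in transfected mammalian cells. Transcripts are terminated by the bovine growth hormone polyadenylation signal downstream of the roughly 1.8 kb open reading frame. A T7 promoter lies between the CMV promoter and the insert and can be used for in vitro transcription. A separate cassette, consisting of the SV40 enhancer/early promoter, the neomycin phosphotransferase gene and the SV40 poly(A) signal, allows G418 selection of stable cell lines. In E. coli the plasmid is maintained at high copy from a ColE1/pUC-type origin with ampicillin selection through β-lactamase, and an f1 origin permits single-stranded DNA production. Several short annotated fragments (HIV-1 LTR, ble, lacI, bom and lac promoter/operator elements) are probably backbone remnants or annotation-software matches rather than functional parts. The construct is intended for heterologous expression of this NCKX4 isoform in mammalian cells, for example to compare it with other splice variants of the exchanger.
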