Addgene plasmid #75207: Mouse NCKX4-AS-short (pcDNA3.1+)
Purpose: Mammalian expression of SLC24A4
Depositing lab: Jonathan Lytton. Depositing organization: University of Calgary. Publication: Molecular cloning of a fourth member of the potassium-dependent sodium-calcium exchanger gene family, NCKX4. Li XF, Kraev AS, Lytton J. J Biol Chem. 2002 Dec 13;277(50):48410-7. Epub 2002 Oct 11. 10.1074/jbc.M210011200 PubMed 12379639.
Backbone
  Vector backbone: pcDNA3.1+
  Vector type: Mammalian Expression
  Selectable markers: Neomycin (select with G418)
Growth in bacteria
  Bacterial resistance: Ampicillin, 100 μg/mL
  Growth temperature: 37°C
  Growth strain: DH5alpha
  Copy number: High Copy
Gene/Insert
  Gene/Insert name: SLC24A4 (alt name: NCKX4-AS-)
  Species: M. musculus (mouse)
  Mutation: alternatively spliced exon absent
  Entrez Gene: Slc24a4 (a.k.a. A930002M03Rik, AW492432, NCKX4)
  Promoter: CMV
  Cloning method: Unknown
  Sequencing primers: 5′ CMV-F; 3′ BGH-rev
Terms and licenses: Academic/Nonprofit Terms; Industry Terms: Not Available to Industry
How to cite: Mouse NCKX4-AS-short (pcDNA3.1+) was a gift from Jonathan Lytton (Addgene plasmid # 75207 ; http://n2t.net/addgene:75207 ; RRID:Addgene_75207)
