>Addgene plasmid #75207 | Mouse NCKX4-AS-short (pcDNA3.1+) | addgene partial sequence | sequence record 147827 | CMV-F 5'-CGCAAATGGGCGGTAGGCGTG-3'
GCAGAGCTCTCTGGCTAACTAGAGAACCCACTGCTTACTGGCTTATCGAAATTAATACGACTCACTATAG
GGAGACCCAAGCTGGCTAGCGTTTAAACTTAAGCTTGGTACCTTGAAGCTCGGGATCTTCTTCCAGGGGC
GCGGGGCGTACGGAGATGGCTCTCCGTGGACTCATCCGGCAGAGCAAAGTTCGCCGGAGGCGAGAGATGC
TGCCGCAGCAAGTTGGCTTCGTGTGCGCTGTGCTGGCCCTGGTGTGCTGTGCCTCCGGCCTCTTTGGAAG
CTTGGGCCACAAAACAGCTTCTGCTGGCAAACATGTTCTGCTGGACACGTGGCGAAATAGAAAATTGATG
GCACCAATCAATGGGACTCCGCTGGCTAAGAACTGCACAGATCCTGCGATTCACGAGTTCCCCACAGACC
TGTTCTCCAACAAAGAACGACAGCACGGCGCTGTCCTGCTACACATCCTTGGTGCTCTCTATATGTTCTA
TGCCCTGGCCATCGTGTGCGATGACTTCTTTGTTCCATCCCTAGAGAAGATCTGTGAGAAACTTCATCTG
AGTGAAGATGTGGCAGGTGCCACCTTCATGGCTGCAGGAAGCTCGACACCAGAGCTGTTTGCTTCTGTCA
TTGGTGTGTTCATCACCCACGGAGATGTCGGTGTAGGAACGATTGTGGGCTCTGCTGTGTTCAACATCCT
ATGTATCATTGGAGTGTGTGGACTCTTTGCTGGACAGGTGGTGCGGTTGACGTGGTGGGCTGTGTGCCGT
GACTCTGTGTACTACACGCTCTCTGTCATTGTGCTCATTGCGTTCATATACGATGAGGAAATTGTGTGGT
GGGAAGGCCTGGTGCTCATCATCCTGTACGTGTTTTATATTCTTATCATGAAGTACAATATGAAGATGCA
GACATTTTTCACAACCAAACAAAAGAGCATTGCAAATGGTAACCCGGTCAGCAACGA
