>Addgene plasmid #75207 | Mouse NCKX4-AS-short (pcDNA3.1+) | addgene partial sequence | sequence record 147828 | BGH-rev 5'-TAGAAGGCACAGTCGAGG-3'
GGCCCTCTAGACTCGAGCGGCCGCCACTGTGCTGGATATCTGCAGAATTCATCTCGGTGGCAACAGCAGT
TTCCTGGGCAATGGTTCAGCTTTAGTCGTCTTCTCTGCACATGGGCAAGTTGACGAAGGTAAAGACATTA
AACTCTATCATTATGGAGAAGCACAGGAAGACAGCATAGAGGACCAGCACGTAGATGCCCAGTTTCCGGT
CCAGGCGCCATTTGTTGAGGTGAATACCAAGGACAGTGAGAGCGACAGAGCCCAGCAGCAGCACCACGGA
ATAGACCAGACCCCGGCTGTTGATCTTCACTGTGGATCCATAATTAATAACCATGGTCTGCAGGCCCCAC
GGGATGCCAAGCCCCACCAGGATATCAAACACGTTGCTTCCGATGGTGTTAGAGACTGCCATGTCTCCAA
GACCTTGTCTTGCCACAATTAAGCTTGCCATGCAGTCTGGAACACTTGTGCCTGCCGCCAGGAAGGTGAT
GCCCATGATGACATCGGGGATCCCAAGTGTGTATCCAATAATAGTCACCAGCCACACCATGAGGTAGGAG
AACACGGCAATCCACAGAGTGGCCGTGATGAAGGTGACCATGAAGAACTTCTCCCAGCGGGGCTTGCTGC
AGTTGGGGATGGTGACACACAGGAGGAAGATGAGGGGCCACGTGAACACCCACTTAGCCTTGTCGCCTTT
TGCCTCAGGCATTGAGAAGGGTGACAGGAAGACTGTCTCTACTGACTCTGGCTCTGGGGGTGGTGGCTGT
GGTGGCGGCTGCTGCTCCTGGCCTTGCTGTGGGTCTTCAGGGTTCTCCACAGGAACATTTCCATTCTCCA
TGTTCTCATGTCTCCCGTTTTGCAGTGGCTTGCTGTTAACACCATTGGCTGAGTTGATCAACCTCTGTCG
TTCATTAATTATGATCCTGCTGGCCATCCGTAGTCGAGTCCTGGGCCCAAACTTGTTGGTGATCATGATG
CGCAGGCCAGCCTCAGGGAAGGTGAACTTGGGAGGGCTAGAGCTGAGAATCTCATCCACCATAACCACGG
GG
